>Addgene plasmid #174766 | pZA53 | addgene full sequence | sequence record 344654 | Addgene NGS Result
GTGGCTCTTCAGTGGACGAAAGGGCCTCGTGATACGCCTATTTTTATAGGTTAATGTCATGATAATAATG
GTTTCTTAGACGTCAGGTGGCACTTTTCGGGGAAATGTGCGCGGAACCCCTATTTGTTTATTTTTCTAAA
TACATTCAAATATGTATCCGCTCATGAGACAATAACCCTGATAAATGCTTCAATAATATTGAAAAAGGAA
GAGTATGCGCTCACGCAACTGGTCCAGAACCTTGACCGAACGCAGCGGTGGTAACGGCGCAGTGGCGGTT
TTCATGGCTTGTTATGACTGTTTTTTTTTGGGGTACAGTCTATGCCTCGGGCATCCAAGCAGCAAGCGCG
TTACGCCGTGGGTCGATGTTTGATGTTATGGAGCAGCAACGATGTTACGCAGCAGGGCAGTCGCCCTAAA
ACAAAGTTAAACATCATGAGGGAAGCGGTGATCGCCGAAGTATCGACTCAACTATCAGAGGTAGTTGGCG
TCATCGAGCGCCATCTCGAACCGACGTTGCTGGCCGTACATTTGTACGGCTCCGCAGTGGATGGCGGCCT
GAAGCCACACAGCGATATTGATTTGCTGGTTACGGTGACCGTAAGGCTTGATGAAACAACGCGGCGAGCT
TTGATCAACGACCTTTTGGAAACTTCGGCTTCCCCTGGAGAGAGCGAGATTCTCCGCGCTGTAGAAGTCA
CCATTGTTGTGCACGACGACATCATTCCGTGGCGTTATCCAGCTAAGCGCGAACTGCAATTTGGAGAATG
GCAGCGCAATGACATTCTTGCAGGTATCTTCGAGCCAGCCACGATCGACATTGATCTGGCTATCTTGCTG
ACAAAAGCAAGAGAACATAGCGTTGCCTTGGTAGGTCCAGCGGCGGAGGAACTCTTTGATCCGGTTCCTG
AACAGGATCTATTTGAGGCGCTAAATGAAACCTTAACGCTATGGAACTCGCCGCCCGACTGGGCTGGCGA
TGAGCGAAATGTAGTGCTTACGTTGTCCCGCATTTGGTACAGCGCAGTAACCGGCAAAATCGCGCCGAAG
GATGTCGCTGCCGACTGGGCAATGGAGCGCCTGCCGGCCCAGTATCAGCCCGTCATACTTGAAGCTAGAC
AGGCTTATCTTGGACAAGAAGAAGATCGCTTGGCCTCGCGCGCAGATCAGTTGGAAGAATTTGTCCATTA
CGTAAAAGGCGAGATCACCAAGGTAGTCGGCAAATAACTGTCAGACCAAGTTTACTCATATATACTTTAG
ATTGATTTAAAACTTCATTTTTAATTTAAAAGGATCTAGGTGAAGATCCTTTTTGATAATCTCATGACCA
AAATCCCTTAACGTGAGTTTTCGTTCCACTGAGCGTCAGACCCCGTAGAAAAGATCAAAGGATCTTCTTG
AGATCCTTTTTTTCTGCGCGTAATCTGCTGCTTGCAAACAAAAAAACCACCGCTACCAGCGGTGGTTTGT
TTGCCGGATCAAGAGCTACCAACTCTTTTTCCGAAGGTAACTGGCTTCAGCAGAGCGCAGATACCAAATA
CTGTTCTTCTAGTGTAGCCGTAGTTAGGCCACCACTTCAAGAACTCTGTAGCACCGCCTACATACCTCGC
TCTGCTAATCCTGTTACCAGTGGCTGCTGCCAGTGGCGATAAGTCGTGTCTTACCGGGTTGGACTCAAGA
CGATAGTTACCGGATAAGGCGCAGCGGTCGGGCTGAACGGGGGGTTCGTGCACACAGCCCAGCTTGGAGC
GAACGACCTACACCGAACTGAGATACCTACAGCGTGAGCTATGAGAAAGCGCCACGCTTCCCGAAGGGAG
AAAGGCGGACAGGTATCCGGTAAGCGGCAGGGTCGGAACAGGAGAGCGCACGAGGGAGCTTCCAGGGGGA
AACGCCTGGTATCTTTATAGTCCTGTCGGGTTTCGCCACCTCTGACTTGAGCGTCGATTTTTGTGATGCT
CGTCAGGGGGGCGGAGCCTATGGAAAAACGCCAGCAACGCGGCCTTTTTACGGTTCCTGGCCTTTTGCTG
GCCTTTTGCTCACATGTTCTTTCCTGCGTTATCCCCTGATTCTGTGGATAACCGTATTACCGCCTTTGAG
TGAGCTGATACCGCTCGCCGCAGCCGAACGACCGAGCGCAGCGAGTCAGTGAGCGAGGAAGCGGAAGAGC
GCCCAATACGCAAACCGCCTCTCCCCGCGCGTTGGCCGATTCATTAATCACTCTGTGGTCTCAAATGGTT
GATGCTGTTGTTACAGTTTTTCTTGAAAAGCTTCTTCATGTTCTTACTGAAGAATCTAGATTTTTGACTA
AGTATAGACAACAGTTCGAGAAGCTTAAGAACGAACTTCTTTTCATGCAGTCTTTCCTTAAGGACGCTGA
AAGACTTAAAAGAAAGAATAACACTTTGAAGGGTGTGATGTCTTGCCTTAGGGACTTGATCTTCGAGGCT
GAGGAGATCTTGGAGGATTGCCAGAACCAGTCTGCTGACTCTGATAGAGCTACTACTTGCTTCCACCCTA
AGAGGTTGTCTCTTAGGCACCAGACTGGAAAGTGTCTTGCAAAGATTAATGATAGGATTTCTGAAATTAA
GCAGAATATTTCTACATATCTTGGTGTGCCTCTTTTGGAGGAGGGTTCTATGGAGGCTCACAATAACCTT
ATGTCTAGATGGACATCTTCCCTTTATGACCACACTCAGGTAGTTGGTTTGGAAGGTGACACTGAGAAGA
TAAAGGATTGGCTATTTGAAGCAAGAGATGGTTTACTTACCATTGCATTTGTGGGTATGGGAGGACTTGG
TAAAACCACTCTTGCTCAGAAAGTTTTCAATGACAAAAGGGTGGAGGATCACTTGGAGAGGAGGATTTGG
GTGTCTGTTTCTCAAACATTTACTGAGGAACAAGTCATGAGAAGCATATTGAGGAGTTTAGGAGATGCAT
GTGTTGGTGATGACCAGTGTGAACTGTTAAGAAAAATAAACCAGTACCTTTTGGGAAAGAGGTTTTTGAT
TGTTATGGATGATGTTTGGAGCTGGGACAATGCCTGGTGGCAAAAAATCTATACTGGACTGCCCAAAGGA
AATGGGAGCACTGTTATTGTAACAACGAGAAATGAGCTAGTCGCTCGCAAGATGGGAGTTACAGAAGCAA
GAATACATTGGCCAAAATTCCTCAATGAGCACTACAGTTGGTTACTATTCCGGAAGATTGCATTTGCAGG
AAGTGCAGGTGAATGCCATTTCCCCGAGTTGGAGGACGTGGGAAAGGAGATTGTGGAAAAATGCAAGGGA
CTTCCTTTAGCAATCAAAGCAGTAGGAGGAGTGATGCTTTGCAAGCCATCTTACTATCACGAATGGAGGC
GTATTTCAAATCATTTCCGTGATGAATTGAAAGAAAATGATGACTCAGTGATGGCCTCACTACAGTTGAG
CTATGATGAACTCCCTCCTTACTTGAAATCCTGTTTCCTCTGTTTTTCACTCTTTCCTGAGGATTGTGTC
ATACCAAAAGACCAACTGATCCGTTGGTGGATTGGAGAAGGTTTCATACCTCTGAGAAGTGGTAGGTTAT
CGACTGAAGTGGGAGAAGATTGTTTCTCACAACTATCCAATCGGTGTTTGATAGAAGTTGTTGATAAGGC
TTACAATGGTGTGATCCACACATGCAAAATGCATGACATGGTTCGTGACTTGGTGATCAAATTAGCCGAG
GATGATGCATTTTTCACCCCAGCTGATGCAACTTGTCGGCATTTGGGTATTAAGAGTGAGATGAATTGGA
AGCAACTATTGAGCAATCAAAAATTACGAGCACTGCTAACAACCACCAAGAGTGGTGAAGTTAACAAAAT
CCATTCCGACATTGCCAAGAAGCTGTGCAAGAGTCGACACCTCCAAGTATTGGATCTGTCAAAATCAATT
TTCGATGTGCCTCTTTCAAGTTTGTTGGAAGGAATTGGATCTGCTAAGCAGCTCACTTATCTCAGTTTAA
GCAATACACATCCAATGATTGGAGTTCCAGCTTCCATATCCAAGCTTGAAAAATTACAGATTTTGGATTT
CAGCTATTGCCAAAATATGAAAATGCTCCCCTCTTGCGTTCTGACATTTGAGGAACTTGCTGTTTTGGAT
GTGAACAACTGTGGTTCCCTTGAGTACCTTCCAAAAGGATTAAGTAGGCTTTCCAATCTTCAAGTATTGC
TTGGGTTTAAGCCTGCAAAATTAAGCCAACCAGGAGGTTGTCGTATTGCTGAGCTCAGAAGCCTGACTCG
ACTCAGAACTCTCAGTTTAAGACTAACCGAAAATGAGGAGATTGGAGACGATGAGGGGAACGCACTGGTA
GATCTCCAAGAACTTCAATTTTTAACAATAAGTTGCTTTGGCAGTCAAGATAATGGACTTGCGACAAAAC
TTGGTAGACTTTATCCTCCACGACAACTCCACGAGCTGATTCTCAAATTTTATCCAAGTAAGACAAGTCC
TGAATGGCTTAACCCCAATCTCTCCCCCATGTTGCGATATTTATCAATCATCTCTGGTGATATTACACAA
ATGCACGAGAACTTCTGGGGTGATGGTAGTACTGCTTGGAAAATTGAGGGCTTAATGTTGGAATCTTTAT
CGGATTTGAGATTGGAATGGTCAGCAATGCATCAAGTCATGCCTTCGTTAAGAATACTCAAGGTTAGCTG
GTGCCCTGAGTTGGAGTCATTTCCAATTGAAGATGCAGGGTTTAGAGGGGGTCTATGGAAGAAGGAAGAA
CATAGGAACGGTTCGTGAGACCACGAA
Features (pLannotate 1.2.2; 7 found; start..end, strand, type, name):
    110..214     +  promoter       AmpR promoter: bla
    205..285     -  CDS            int (fragment): INT2_ECOLX - Protein inferred from homology: Swiss-Prot protein existence level 3. Putative integrase believed to be involved in the insertion of antibiotic resistance genes into plasmids and transposons. From Escherichia coli.
    373..429     +  CDS            GmR (fragment): gentamycin acetyltransferase; aacC1; confers resistance to gentamycin
    436..1224    +  CDS            aadA: S3AD_ECOLX - Experimental evidence at protein level: Swiss-Prot protein existence level 1. Mediates bacterial resistance to the antibiotics streptomycin and spectinomycin. From Escherichia coli.
   1398..1986    +  rep_origin     ori: high-copy-number ColE1/pMB1/pBR322/pUC origin of replication
   2169..2218    +  CDS            lacI (fragment): lac repressor; lacI; The lac repressor binds to the lac operator to inhibit transcription in E. coli. This inhibition can be relieved by adding lactose or isopropyl-β-D-thiogalactopyranoside (IPTG).
   2235..4754    +  CDS            RPP13L4: R13L4_ARATH - Also known as ZAR1 From Arabidopsis thaliana (Mouse-ear cress).
