[The description below was written by a language model from this plasmid's Addgene catalogue record and pLannotate feature annotations shown in this document.]
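Description:
pZA53 is a Golden Gate entry clone built on the pICSL01005 backbone, a small bacterial cloning vector used to hold a standardised part for later modular assembly rather than to express anything itself. The sequenced plasmid is about 4.8 kb. It is propagated in E. coli from a high-copy ColE1/pUC-type origin and selected with spectinomycin through an aadA adenylyltransferase gene, which lies downstream of an annotated bla (AmpR) promoter. The short integrase, gentamicin acetyltransferase and lacI fragments flagged around the marker and upstream of the insert are most likely remnants of the cassettes from which the backbone was built, and none is a complete functional gene.

The insert is recorded as "GG_NbZAR1syn without STOP codon", a wild-type coding sequence for ZAR1 from Nicotiana benthamiana. The name suggests a synthetic version prepared for Golden Gate cloning. The annotation tool labels the roughly 2.5 kb open reading frame as RPP13L4/ZAR1 of Arabidopsis thaliana, which reflects homology to the best-characterised database entry rather than the true source species. ZAR1 is the HOPZ-ACTIVATED RESISTANCE1 immune receptor that assembles into a resistosome. No plant promoter, terminator or tag is annotated in this plasmid, which fits its role as a coding-sequence module. Omitting the stop codon allows the sequence to be joined in frame to a C-terminal tag or fusion partner during assembly. The specific type IIS enzyme sites and overhangs are not given in the record. The associated work describes a vector system for studying the ZAR1 resistosome in N. benthamiana, so this clone would typically be combined with promoter, tag and terminator modules to build plant expression constructs.
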