Addgene plasmid #174766: pZA53
Purpose: Entry clone for Golden Gate assembly
Depositing lab: Sophien Kamoun. Depositing organization: Sainsbury Laboratory, Norwich. Publication: A vector system for fast-forward studies of the HOPZ-ACTIVATED RESISTANCE1 (ZAR1) resistosome in the model plant Nicotiana benthamiana. Harant A, Pai H, Sakai T, Kamoun S, Adachi H. Plant Physiol. 2022 Jan 20;188(1):70-80. doi: 10.1093/plphys/kiab471. PubMed 34633454.
Backbone
  Vector backbone: pICSL01005
  Backbone manufacturer: https://www.addgene.org/47996/
  Vector type: Unspecified
Growth in bacteria
  Bacterial resistance: Spectinomycin, 50 μg/mL
  Growth temperature: 37°C
  Growth strain: DH5alpha
  Copy number: High Copy
Gene/Insert
  Gene/Insert name: GG_NbZAR1syn without STOP codon
  Species: N. benthamiana
  Mutation: WT
  Cloning method: Restriction Enzyme; 5′ cloning site unknown (unknown if destroyed)
Terms and licenses: Academic/Nonprofit Terms; Industry Terms: Not Available to Industry
How to cite: pZA53 was a gift from Sophien Kamoun (Addgene plasmid # 174766 ; http://n2t.net/addgene:174766 ; RRID:Addgene_174766)
